>Addgene plasmid #162310 | pEPQD0CM0028 | addgene full sequence | sequence record 320885 | Addgene NGS Result
AGCTTCCTTAGCTCCTGAAAATCTCGATAACTCAAAAAATACGCCCGGTAGTGATCTTATTTCATTATGG
TGAAAGTTGGAACCTCTTACGTGCCCGATCAACTCGAGTGCCACCTGACGTCTAAGAAACCATTATTATC
ATGACATTAACCTATAAAAATAGGCGTATCACGAGGCAGAATTTCAGATAAAAAAAATCCTTAGCTTTCG
CTAAGGATGATTTCTGGAATTCGGTCTCATTCGGGCGGGAGCGGTGGAAGCGGCTGGAGCCATCCGCAGT
TCGAAAAATAAGTCGACCGGCTGCTAACAAAGCCCGAGCTTCGAGACCCTGCAGTCCGGCAAAAAAGGGC
AAGGTGTCACCACCCTGCCCTTTTTCTTTAAAACCGAAAAGATTACTTCGCGTTATGCAGGCTTCCTCGC
TCACTGACTCGCTGCGCTCGGTCGTTCGGCTGCGGCGAGCGGTATCAGCTCACTCAAAGGCGGTAATACG
GTTATCCACAGAATCAGGGGATAACGCAGGAAAGAACATGTGAGCAAAAGGCCAGCAAAAGGCCAGGAAC
CGTAAAAAGGCCGCGTTGCTGGCGTTTTTCCACAGGCTCCGCCCCCCTGACGAGCATCACAAAAATCGAC
GCTCAAGTCAGAGGTGGCGAAACCCGACAGGACTATAAAGATACCAGGCGTTTCCCCCTGGAAGCTCCCT
CGTGCGCTCTCCTGTTCCGACCCTGCCGCTTACCGGATACCTGTCCGCCTTTCTCCCTTCGGGAAGCGTG
GCGCTTTCTCATAGCTCACGCTGTAGGTATCTCAGTTCGGTGTAGGTCGTTCGCTCCAAGCTGGGCTGTG
TGCACGAACCCCCCGTTCAGCCCGACCGCTGCGCCTTATCCGGTAACTATCGTCTTGAGTCCAACCCGGT
AAGACACGACTTATCGCCACTGGCAGCAGCCACTGGTAACAGGATTAGCAGAGCGAGGTATGTAGGCGGT
GCTACAGAGTTCTTGAAGTGGTGGCCTAACTACGGCTACACTAGAAGAACAGTATTTGGTATCTGCGCTC
TGCTGAAGCCAGTTACCTTCGGAAAAAGAGTTGGTAGCTCTTGATCCGGCAAACAAACCACCGCTGGTAG
CGGTGGTTTTTTTGTTTGCAAGCAGCAGATTACGCGCAGAAAAAAAGGATCTCAAGAAGATCCTTTGATC
TTTTCTACGGGGTCTGACGCTCAGTGGAACGAAAACTCACGTTAAGGGATTTTGGTCATGAGATTATCAA
AAAGGATCTTCACCTAGATCCTTTTAAATTAAAAATGAAGTTTTAAATCAATCTAAAGTATATATGAGTA
AACTTGGTCTGACAGCTCGAGGCTTGGATTCTCACCAATAAAAAACGCCCGGCGGCAACCGAGCGTTCTG
AACAAATCCAGATGGAGTTCTGAGGTCATTACTGGATCTATCAACAGGAGTCCAAGCGAGCTCGATATCA
AATTACGCCCCGCCCTGCCACTCATCGCAGTACTGTTGTAATTCATTAAGCATTCTGCCGACATGGAAGC
CATCACAAACGGCATGATGAACCTGAATCGCCAGCGGCATCAGCACCTTGTCGCCTTGCGTATAATATTT
GCCCATGGTGAAAACGGGGGCGAAGAAGTTGTCCATATTGGCCACGTTTAAATCAAAACTGGTGAAACTC
ACCCAGGGATTGGCTGAGACGAAAAACATATTCTCAATAAACCCTTTAGGGAAATAGGCCAGGTTTTCAC
CGTAACACGCCACATCTTGCGAATATATGTGTAGAAACTGCCGGAAATCGTCGTGGTATTCACTCCAGAG
CGATGAAAACGTTTCAGTTTGCTCATGGAAAACGGTGTAACAAGGGTGAACACTATCCCATATCACCAGC
TCACCGTCTTTCATTGCCATACGAAATTCCGGATGAGCATTCATCAGGCGGGCAAGAATGTGAATAAAGG
CCGGATAAAACTTGTGCTTATTTTTCTTTACGGTCTTTAAAAAGGCCGTAATATCCAGCTGAACGGTCTG
GTTATAGGTACATTGAGCAACTGACTGAAATGCCTCAAAATGTTCTTTACGATGCCATTGGGATATATCA
ACGGTGGTATATCCAGTGATTTTTTTCTCCATTTT
Features (pLannotate 1.2.2; 8 found; start..end, strand, type, name):
    181..224     -  terminator     bacterial terminator: putative bacterial transcription terminator
    265..287     +  CDS            Strep-Tag II (fragment): peptide that binds Strep-Tactin®, an engineered form of streptavidin
    300..317     +  CDS            SET1 (fragment): solubility-enhancement tag derived from T7 phage gene 10B
    335..392     +  terminator     his operon terminator: This putative transcriptin terminator from the E. coli his operon has a 2-bp deletion introduced during synthesis. Its efficiency has not been determined.
    587..1175    -  rep_origin     ori: high-copy-number ColE1/pMB1/pBR322/pUC origin of replication
   1358..1452    -  terminator     lambda t0 terminator: transcription terminator from phage lambda
   1476..2132    -  CDS            cat: CAT_ECOLX - Experimental evidence at protein level: Swiss-Prot protein existence level 1. This enzyme is an effector of chloramphenicol resistance in bacteria. From Escherichia coli. This protein is used as a marker in many commonly used cloning vectors, such as pACYC184.
   2133..95      -  promoter       cat promoter (across the origin): promoter of the E. coli cat gene encoding chloramphenicol acetyltransferase
