[The description below was written by a language model from this plasmid's Addgene catalogue record and pLannotate feature annotations shown in this document.]
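Description:
pEPQD0CM0028 is a small (about 2.1 kb) Level 0 standard part plasmid for MoClo/Golden Gate modular cloning, built in the pUAP1 universal acceptor backbone and classed as a synthetic biology vector. It is maintained in E. coli through a high-copy ColE1/pUC-type origin of replication and selected with chloramphenicol, conferred by the cat (chloramphenicol acetyltransferase) gene driven by its native cat promoter and followed by the lambda t0 terminator. The part region is bracketed by bacterial transcription terminators (a putative terminator upstream and a his operon terminator downstream), which insulate the insert from read-through transcription in the backbone.

The payload is a synthetic C-terminal tag module: a nine-amino-acid linker followed by a Strep-tag and a stop codon. Strep-Tag II is a short peptide that binds Strep-Tactin, an engineered streptavidin, allowing affinity purification or detection of the fusion protein. The part is defined by TTCG and GCTT fusion overhangs, the sites that position it after a coding sequence lacking a stop codon and before a terminator part when several Level 0 parts are combined into a transcriptional unit by Type IIS restriction-ligation assembly. The plasmid carries no promoter or expression elements for the tag itself; these come from other parts in the assembly. The automated annotation also flags a very short fragment resembling the SET1 solubility tag just downstream of the Strep-tag, but this is not mentioned in the catalogue entry and may be a chance match. The associated work concerns biofoundry-assisted expression and characterization of plant proteins, consistent with use of this part for tagging recombinant proteins.
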