Addgene plasmid #162310: pEPQD0CM0028
Purpose: Level 0 C-terminal tag part for MoClo assembly, TTCG-GCTT
Depositing lab: Nicola Patron. Depositing organization: Earlham Institute. Publication: Biofoundry-assisted expression and characterization of plant proteins. Dudley QM, Cai YM, Kallam K, Debreyne H, Carrasco Lopez JA, Patron NJ. Synth Biol (Oxf). 2021 Sep 11;6(1):ysab029. doi: 10.1093/synbio/ysab029. eCollection 2021. PubMed 34693026.
Backbone
  Vector backbone: pUAP1
  Vector type: Synthetic Biology
Growth in bacteria
  Bacterial resistance: Chloramphenicol, 25 μg/mL
  Growth temperature: 37°C
  Growth strain: DH5alpha
  Copy number: High Copy
Gene/Insert
  Gene/Insert name: C-terminal tag, 9 aa linker, strep tag, stop codon
  Species: Synthetic
  Cloning method: Unknown
  Sequencing primers: 5′ ggcgtatcacgaggcagaatttc; 3′ CCTGCATAACGCGAAGTAATC
Terms and licenses: Academic/Nonprofit Terms; Industry Terms: Not Available to Industry
How to cite: pEPQD0CM0028 was a gift from Nicola Patron (Addgene plasmid # 162310 ; http://n2t.net/addgene:162310 ; RRID:Addgene_162310)
